>Addgene plasmid #85228 | pH6Z-106 | addgene full sequence | sequence record 172589 | Addgene NGS Result
GTTTGCGTATTGGGCGCTCTTCCGCTTCCTCGCTCACTGACTCGCTGCGCTCGGTCGTTCGGCTGCGGCG
AGCGGTATCAGCTCACTCAAAGGCGGTAATACGGTTATCCACAGAATCAGGGGATAACGCAGGAAAGAAC
ATGTGAGCAAAAGGCCAGCAAAAGGCCAGGAACCGTAAAAAGGCCGCGTTGCTGGCGTTTTTCCATAGGC
TCCGCCCCCCTGACGAGCATCACAAAAATCGACGCTCAAGTCAGAGGTGGCGAAACCCGACAGGACTATA
AAGATACCAGGCGTTTCCCCCTGGAAGCTCCCTCGTGCGCTCTCCTGTTCCGACCCTGCCGCTTACCGGA
TACCTGTCCGCCTTTCTCCCTTCGGGAAGCGTGGCGCTTTCTCATAGCTCACGCTGTAGGTATCTCAGTT
CGGTGTAGGTCGTTCGCTCCAAGCTGGGCTGTGTGCACGAACCCCCCGTTCAGCCCGACCGCTGCGCCTT
ATCCGGTAACTATCGTCTTGAGTCCAACCCGGTAAGACACGACTTATCGCCACTGGCAGCAGCCACTGGT
AACAGGATTAGCAGAGCGAGGTATGTAGGCGGTGCTACAGAGTTCTTGAAGTGGTGGCCTAACTACGGCT
ACACTAGAAGAACAGTATTTGGTATCTGCGCTCTGCTGAAGCCAGTTACCTTCGGAAAAAGAGTTGGTAG
CTCTTGATCCGGCAAACAAACCACCGCTGGTAGCGGTGGTTTTTTTGTTTGCAAGCAGCAGATTACGCGC
AGAAAAAAAGGATCTCAAGAAGATCCTTTGATCTTTTCTACGGGGTCTGACGCTCAGTGGAACGAAAACT
CACGTTAAGGGATTTTGGTCATGAGATTATCAAAAAGGATCTTCACCTAGATCCTTTTAAATTAAAAATG
AAGTTTTAAATCAATCTAAAGTATATATGAGTAAACTTGGTCTGACAGTTACCAATGCTTAATCAGTGAG
GCACCTATCTCAGCGATCTGTCTATTTCGTTCATCCATAGTTGCCTGACTCCCCGTCGTGTAGATAACTA
CGATACGGGAGGGCTTACCATCTGGCCCCAGTGCTGCAATGATACCGCGAGACCCACGCTCACCGGCTCC
AGATTTATCAGCAATAAACCAGCCAGCCGGAAGGGCCGAGCGCAGAAGTGGTCCTGCAACTTTATCCGCC
TCCATCCAGTCTATTAATTGTTGCCGGGAAGCTAGAGTAAGTAGTTCGCCAGTTAATAGTTTGCGCAACG
TTGTTGCCATTGCTACAGGCATCGTGGTGTCACGCTCGTCGTTTGGTATGGCTTCATTCAGCTCCGGTTC
CCAACGATCAAGGCGAGTTACATGATCCCCCATGTTGTGCAAAAAAGCGGTTAGCTCCTTCGGTCCTCCG
ATCGTTGTCAGAAGTAAGTTGGCCGCAGTGTTATCACTCATGGTTATGGCAGCACTGCATAATTCTCTTA
CTGTCATGCCATCCGTAAGATGCTTTTCTGTGACTGGTGAGTACTCAACCAAGTCATTCTGAGAATAGTG
TATGCGGCGACCGAGTTGCTCTTGCCCGGCGTCAATACGGGATAATACCGCGCCACATAGCAGAACTTTA
AAAGTGCTCATCATTGGAAAACGTTCTTCGGGGCGAAAACTCTCAAGGATCTTACCGCTGTTGAGATCCA
GTTCGATGTAACCCACTCGTGCACCCAACTGATCTTCAGCATCTTTTACTTTCACCAGCGTTTCTGGGTG
AGCAAAAACAGGAAGGCAAAATGCCGCAAAAAAGGGAATAAGGGCGACACGGAAATGTTGAATACTCATA
CTCTTCCTTTTTCAATATTATTGAAGCATTTATCAGGGTTATTGTCTCATGAGCGGATACATATTTGAAT
GTATTTAGAAAAATAAACAAATAGGGGTTCCGCGCACATTTCCCCGAAAAGTGCCACCTG
[124 nt withheld, positions 1951-2074]
C
[91 nt withheld, positions 2076-2166]
A
[49 nt withheld, positions 2168-2216]
CCTTTGACGTTGGAGTCCACGTTCTTT
[37 nt withheld, positions 2244-2280]
ACCCTATCTCGGTCTATTCTTTTGATTTATAAGGGATTTTGCCGATTTCGGCCTATTGGTTAAAAAATGA
GCTGATTTAACAAAAATTTAACGCGAATTTTAACAAAATATTAACGCTTACAATTTCCATTCGCCATTCA
GGCTGCGCAACTGTTGGGAAGGGCGATCGGTGCGGGCCTCTTCGCTATTACGCCAGCTGGCGAAAGGGGG
ATGTGCTGCAAGGCGATTAAGTTGGGTAACGCCAGGGTTTTCCCAGTCACGACGTTGTAAAACGACGGCC
AGTGAATTGTAATACGACTCACTATAGGGCGAATTGGAGCTCCACCGCGGTGGCGGCCGCTCTAGAACTA
GTGGATCCTTTGTTTAATATGTGGGCGTAACCCCTCGACGCTGTGGTATGACGGCGATCTTATATTAAAG
ATTGCATCGCTGGAGTTAGTGGGCGCTAGTGATCGCAAAAGAGAAGGAAAACGCAGCATGATGATCTGCT
TTGTTTTCTTATGCGTCTTAACGTTCGTCCGGGGTGAAATCTATCCTTCCACTTGTCCGGCCCTTGGCGC
AGGGAACGGTGAAGCGGTTAGATCTGGGGAGATGCTCTTAGAGATATCTGCATACAGAAATTGGAGAAGC
GGTAAAATGGAGTTATGGGGTAGTGCGGCGGTAAACAACCAAGTGTTTTACGGAGGAATGGAAGACAGTC
AAATTGAATACGACTTTGGAAAGTTTTTGGTTTTTCGATGTTTCCAGGTTTTTCATAACGTACATAAACT
ATTGTTTAATACCGTGAGTAGTGCAACCATGCATCTTGCAAGAAAGCGTGTTCAAAAATGTGGTCATGGA
AAAATGACATTTATTAGCATTCAAGTCCAATGCTCTGTTAATAAAAAATCGATACGACTCAGTAGAATGA
ATGAAACAAATCTCAAGAAACAAGTACTACGTGTTGCTTTTTTCCTCGATGGTAGCAATAACTCTTGGAT
TGCAGATAAGAATTTCCAGGGTGAAGACAGAACGATGTTACGTCTTTGGACTGAACTCTCGACATATCGA
CAGTACTTGATATCTTCGTGCAATAACGACGTTAAAGTCCTATCTGAGTTGTACGGCGAATTTAGACGAA
TGGCTCTGTCTTACGACGAGGAGTTAAAACTAAATTTTATGCCGGTTATTAGATCTTCTTCAGAAAGATT
GTTCAGAGCTGATGATTTGAAATGTTCGTTCTCTAGGTGGCTGGGCGCAGAAGGAGAATTTGCAGTTTGT
GAATATTCAGGTTGGGGTGTTAGCAAGCTGGGAAAGATCGAGATCTTTGCGGAGGAGCCGCTGACGTTTG
ATATGGTATGGAAAACGGTAAAGATGAGATCGTCCGGTGCATATACGTCTTTGTTTCGCGATGATGTGAC
GTAGGGACTTATTTCATTGGATAAGTGGGTAGGGGATAAATATTTCTGCATGTGCACGAATAAGGAGAGT
GGCGATAATGTTATCGTTACGCTTCCGGAGAAGAATGTCGAAAAGTCTATTCAGATTTATAACGAAGGTT
CGACTATGTTAGCATTCGCAGAGATAACATCTATCATGGTGAACCTTATGTTCATGGGTGCGGTGGCGGT
TTGTGTGGGTATTCTGGGTATTTCCTGTTTTGTAGGACTGAAGGAGATAATATACTTTATATTTGTTAGT
GTTAATTCCATGTGGCCTTTTTGTAATAAGTTATTGACTACGGCGGTTAACTGTTTCTTCAAGGGCCGTA
CCTTTCTTCGACGTGAATTAAAGATTTAAAAATGATAACTGTTTTTGTCGCATGTTTATTTCAATGCGTT
TCTTCGTTGCCGGCTAAACTTTACATCAAGACTACTCTGGCTGAAGGAATCGGTAAACTTCAGACCGTTA
TCGGCATTGATAACGATATCGTTTTTGCTTACGAGAGGCTTTATGGAGATTTGACTTTGCGGAACCATAC
GGCTGTTGGAGAGACGTTGTTTGACCTCGCGGGAAGCCTGGAAGAAGGAAAAAATTCTACCGTAGACCGT
TTTTTAGGACATGTGGTAATACGTGAATTTCATAGATTGCACGCTGGGCTTCAGTATGTCTCAGTTCAAA
ATTTTTCTGTAAGCGAATTGGTTTGCTTCGTCAACAATAATACGCAGTTGTCTGGCAGCTACGTTTTTTT
AGCGAGAAATACAACCTATGTACAGATAGATCTGTTTAATGAGAATCGTAGTTTTGTTCACGATCTTATA
AATGTGAGCAGTTTTTTACAAAATCGTTCTTTGCACGTATTGTCGTTTTATGCAAGACGTTTTTGTGTAG
AAGACATCTTAAATTTCTATGGTAAGGTTGTTTTCGGAGACTCTAAATATCGTCCTCCGCAAGTTTTCAG
CAAGAGAGATACAGGTTTGCTCGTCTGTACAGCTCGACGATATCGGCCCATTGGAACGAACATTCAATGG
AGTCTTCACAACCAAACAGTTTCAGATGATCATACGACTGACGATTTCATTAGAACCGAAATTTCCGGTC
AACTTCTATACTCTTATGAAAGAGCATTGAGTAGAGCTTTGAGCATGACACATCGTGAGTTTTCATGTGA
AATTACGCATAAATTATTAGTTACCCCAGCTCTCTTAACAAGAGAGGATGCTTTTAGTTTCAAAGGTTTT
GTGAATCCCGTGAAGGAATCCGAGGACACGTTTCCTCGTCATAATTTTCCAGCGCCGCACAGAAAAAAAT
TTAATAAATTGCAGCTGTTGTGGATTTTCATTGTAATTCCAATTGCTGCTGGGTGTATGTTTCTATATAT
TTTAACGCGGTATATTCAGTTTTTTGTTTCTGGGGGATCTTCATCGAATCCAAATAGGGTGCTAAAAAGG
CGTAGAGGGAATGATGAAGTGCCTATGGTGATTATGGAAGTAGAATACTGCAACTACGAAGCTGAAAATC
ACGACATGGAACTTCATAGCGTTCAAAACGTCCGTGATGATTCAATAGCAGTTGTCTGCGGAAATAATTC
GTTTGATATAGAACGACAGTCAATAAAATCTCACGAAAGTTTTAGCAATGTCAAGTTAGAAATGTTGCCT
TTGTAAAATGTTTCCATGACTGTGAGGTGATTTGAACAGAGATTTTTTAAATAAATTGTTTTTTTTTTTG
TTAACAGTGTCTGTTTTTTTTCTTAAGGTGCTTTTAGAGATTATGCCACACCCATTTCCGGAGTTGCAGT
ATTTTTTCGTATAAATTTAACTAAGATTGTGCAGTTCTTACATATTTGGATGGCCGATTATCTTAATCAT
TAACGAGAAAAAACATCGTAATGGCATTCACCGGTGATGAACTGGCGCGCATGTTGCAGTTTAAGGATAA
GATGATTTCTTCGGCGGGGTCCGCTCTGAGATTTGAGAAAGTTGTACAGGAAGCTATGGCTTCCGGAATT
GTTCTTCAACATATCACTTGTATCAAAGTTCGGATCTGTGACAATTCCGATATTCTATCTGACCGTCAGT
TGAGATGTTTATTAATAAACGGGTTGTATCCTTTTGAGGGTAGGATGAGTATGTTTGGTGTAACGGAGGA
ATGGGAAGGTGCATCTGCGGCTCCGGAGAGACAAGTTGTTTTTTTGTTATCGTCAACTGGTCAAGTGCTT
GGATATGAAGATGGTGTGATATTTTATTTGTCACCTACGTTTTCAGATTTCTGGACAACTGCCATGGAGT
TCTCGTGTCAGAACGCGATCTTGAGTAATTTTATTGCACAGAAGTCCCGCGATGAATACAGTGATCAATT
TCAAAAATATTTTACGAGAATGAGACATACCCCAATTTCTTTGACAGGTGTATTACCTAGACGGTTTCAG
AAGGTAGAGAGTGGTGCTTGCGTGGAAGAAGATGCTCGTGCTTCCATGAGACCAATTCAGTCTGACTCTT
TCGGTGCTAAGGGTCCATTTTGTTGGCCGACGGAAGAATTGTTGCAGCCATCTGCGAAAAAAGATGTTGG
GGGGACGGTGTGTATGGCTTTATCGTGTCAAGAAGACAACTCCGCTCGCCATTGCACAATCTATGGACTT
ACCAAAACTCCTGGTATAAAAATTATGTTATCGAGGCATACACAGACAGATCGGTCTGAGGCGATGTGTG
ACGCTGCCACTCAAACTGAAGACGTGGTGGATAATTCTTCAGAAACTCTGTTTCTCGGTGGAAATTTGGT
TCATCAGTCAATTTTGGAAACGGAAGTCCAAGCGACCGCAAAAAATACCTTTGATGTCTCTGATCCTCGA
ATCGACTCGGTGTACGATACAACAGTGGTCGGTGCTATGGCAACCGATGATGTAGGTTGTAAACATGTTC
AGGGTGGTGCGTCTTTGGCGCAAGAAAAACCTTTAAAAGGTTATTGTATCATTGCTACTCCATCGGAATG
CAAACCGAACATTCATTGGCTTAAGAGCCCAGAAAATGCTGTTCATGAATCGGCAGCTGTGCTGAGGTAG
GTTTTTTAATTGTTTCACGGATGGGGAGAGCGTGCGCGCAAAGGGTAGTTTTAGGGATGGTGGATGTTTT
TACTTGATGCATGTGGCAAGTGCTGGTACAAGAGTGCACGAAAGTGGATGTGGATTATAGATGACTGAAT
TGTGTTGCCGCGTCTTAAATGGGTTTGTTCTTTTATAAAGTTTCAAATTTGTTTCTATTGTATTCCACAG
AGATGCGGCAGATTTTTTGGAAGAAATTGCAAACGATCTGTGAATTCTAAATATCATGAAGAAGTTAACT
ATGGAGTCCTTGTTAGTTTATACCTTTGTAATGGGAGTCTGCTTTACATCGAATCTCACATGCGAGCAAA
AAATAGTTTTAATTCAGGAACAGAAACTTGGAGCTATATGCATCTCTACTTGTTATGTGAATGGAGTGTT
AGCTGGGAATTCCAGCTGTGTTTCTGTCAGAACTTCATATCTGATCAACCTTGCGATGCTAACAGATGGC
TTTAAAGCCATGAAAGTTGGAAATATCACATCTATCTCTGAAAAAACGGCTTTTCTACGTGTGATTATTA
ATTATTATTTTAGAGGAGTGATGCTCAGAGCTTTGATCGCTAAAAGGCTTCCAAATGCCGCTCAGCTATC
GAGTACTGTAAATTGCTGGCTAGAAGGTCATAGCGCAGGAGGTGTGATGACTCTATTTTATGGAACGGAA
CGGATTGTTCTCAAGTCCAGCACTGAAATGAATGCGAGTCAATGGACAAGTGACGGGCCAGATGCCAATG
GCACTTTGAACATTTTAAATGAGAGAGTGTCTCTGGATAGCTATTTCCTGAGCATGATCTGTCCTCAATT
GTCGGATGAAATTTACAAGAAAAAGGTTGTGCATTCGAAATATTTTTCATTAATTAAAAATGATACGATG
CCGAAAAAATTCTTAAGAAATACATGGAAGTCTGCATGGACTAATTGGTATAAATACAAGGAGATTGAAG
CGTTGTTGGATTTTTCAAGGGATTACGAGAATGTGTCTGAAATTACGCATTCAATGTCGGCTGCTGGGTT
GTTCTTTTTGGCTGGGGGTGCATTTACGATGCTGTTATTGCTATGCTGTTTATCAATGATTACGCGGAAA
CATGTTGTGAAAGATTTAGGATACAAATAAATGTTTATTAAATTACATGAAAACATTCAGAAAATTGGTG
TGCATTATCGTGAGACATTTTCTATAAAGTGCCGTGAGTGCTATTTGCATTAAGGAAAAGGTGATCGTGG
ACAGTAAAACATGTAGTGGTCGTCGGATTAAATCATATCTGCGGAAATAAAAAAATATTAATTACATATA
GTCAATGGTGTGTTTTTCTGTCGGATTTAAAATGGATTAGTGAAAAAACTTACTCATCTGCGTCAATGCG
TATTTGATAGAGAAGCACGGATAACGTTCATTCCCAGTGTCGTTAGAATGTGGAGCAGTGAGACCTATAA
AAAAATCGCAAACAGGTGTAAATATTCTGGGGTATTCGTAATGTGCAGATCAGTCAAAATCTGAGCTCTC
CTGGGTATTAGTGTATAACAAAACGATAAAAGTGTTTACCGTTTTGTTTTGTCGGTGGGAATTACGGATC
CCCCGGGCTGCAGGAATTCGATATCAAGCTTATCGATACCGTCGACCTCGAGGGGGGGCCCGGTACCAGC
TTTTGTTCCCTTTAGTGAGGGTTAATTTCGAGCTTGGCGTAATCATGGTCATAGCTGTTTCCTGTGTGAA
ATTGTTATCCGCTCACAATTCCACACAACATACGAGCCGGAAGCATAAAGTGTAAAGCCTGGGGTGCCTA
ATGAGTGAGCTAACTCACATTAATTGCGTTGCGCTCACTGCCCGCTTTCCAGTCGGGAAACCTGTCGTGC
CAGCTGCATTAATGAATCGGCCAACGCGCGGGGAGAGGCG
Features (pLannotate 1.2.2; 17 found; start..end, strand, type, name):
    200..788     -  rep_origin     ori: high-copy-number ColE1/pMB1/pBR322/pUC origin of replication
    959..1819    -  CDS            AmpR: β-lactamase; bla; confers resistance to ampicillin, carbenicillin, and related antibiotics
   1820..1924    -  promoter       AmpR promoter: bla
   1951..2379    +  rep_origin     f1 ori (sequence partly withheld): f1 bacteriophage origin of replication; arrow indicates direction of (+) strand synthesis
   2410..2567    -  CDS            lacZα (fragment): LacZα fragment of β-galactosidase; lacZ fragment
   2570..2588    +  promoter       T7 promoter: promoter for bacteriophage T7 RNA polymerase
   2597..2638    +  misc_feature   MCS (fragment): pBluescript multiple cloning site
   2758..4056    +  CDS            U21: U21_HHV6Z - Protein inferred from homology: Swiss-Prot protein existence level 3. Binds to MHC class I molecules in the endoplasmic reticulum and targets them from the Golgi directly to the lysosomes. Once in the lysosomes both proteins are degraded. In consequence, surface class I molecules are down-regulated and infected cells are masked for immune recognition by cytotoxic T lymphocytes (By similarity). From Human herpesvirus 6B (strain Z29) (HHV-6 variant B) (Human B lymphotropic virus).
   4062..5363    +  CDS            U20: U20_HHV6Z - Protein inferred from homology: Swiss-Prot protein existence level 3. From Human herpesvirus 6B (strain Z29) (HHV-6 variant B) (Human B lymphotropic virus).
   5591..6757    +  CDS            U19: UL38_HHV6Z - Experimental evidence at protein level: Swiss-Prot protein existence level 1. Plays a role in the inhibition of host apoptosis to facilitate efficient viral replication. Promotes stabilization and inactivation of host TP53 through interaction with host MDM2. From Human herpesvirus 6B (strain Z29) (HHV-6 variant B) (Human B lymphotropic virus).
   7026..7907    +  CDS            U18: U18_HHV6Z - Protein inferred from homology: Swiss-Prot protein existence level 3. From Human herpesvirus 6B (strain Z29) (HHV-6 variant B) (Human B lymphotropic virus).
   8366..8437    +  misc_feature   MCS (fragment): pBluescript multiple cloning site
   8449..8467    -  promoter       T3 promoter: promoter for bacteriophage T3 RNA polymerase
   8512..8528    -  protein_bind   lac operator: The lac repressor binds to the lac operator to inhibit transcription in E. coli. This inhibition can be relieved by adding lactose or isopropyl-β-D-thiogalactopyranoside (IPTG). lac repressor encoded by lacI
   8536..8566    -  promoter       lac promoter: promoter for the E. coli lac operon
   8581..8602    -  protein_bind   CAP binding site: CAP binding activates transcription in the presence of cAMP. E. coli catabolite activator protein
   8615..17      -  CDS            lacI (fragment) (across the origin): lac repressor; lacI; The lac repressor binds to the lac operator to inhibit transcription in E. coli. This inhibition can be relieved by adding lactose or isopropyl-β-D-thiogalactopyranoside (IPTG).
