[The description below was written by a language model from this plasmid's Addgene catalogue record and pLannotate feature annotations shown in this document.]
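Description:
pH6Z-106 is a bacterial cloning plasmid that carries a genomic restriction fragment of human herpesvirus 6B strain Z29. It is one member of a clone set made during restriction endonuclease mapping and molecular cloning of that viral genome. The backbone is pKSm13-, a Stratagene phagemid similar to pBluescript. It replicates at high copy in E. coli from a ColE1/pUC-type origin and is selected with ampicillin through the β-lactamase gene and its native promoter. An f1 origin allows single-stranded DNA to be rescued with helper phage. The usual lac promoter, operator and CAP site lie next to a lacZα coding region, which the insert in the multiple cloning site interrupts, so only a lacZα fragment is annotated.

The insert is recorded as the BamHI J fragment, about 5.7 kb, covering roughly positions 29,141 to 34,873 of the Z29 genome. It sits between opposing T7 and T3 promoters, which serve as sequencing primer sites and could drive in vitro transcription of either strand. The depositor lists U18 and U19 as the associated genes, but the feature table from the full 8,690-nt sequence also finds complete U21 and U20 open reading frames, all four in the same orientation. U21 is annotated as a protein that diverts MHC class I molecules to lysosomes, and U19 as an inhibitor of host apoptosis acting through MDM2 and TP53. No eukaryotic promoter or tag is present, so the viral genes appear only in their native genomic context. The plasmid is best suited as a source of cloned HHV-6B DNA for sequencing, subcloning, probe preparation or use as a PCR template. The cloning method is not recorded.
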