Addgene plasmid #85228: pH6Z-106
Purpose: Plasmid clone containing HHV-6B(Z29) restriction endonuclease fragment
Depositing lab: Philip Pellett. Depositing organization: Centers for Disease Control and Prevention. Publication: Restriction endonuclease mapping and molecular cloning of the human herpesvirus 6 variant B strain Z29 genome. Lindquester GJ, Inoue N, Allen RD, Castelli JW, Stamey FR, Dambaugh TR, O'Brian JJ, Danovich RM, Frenkel N, Pellett PE. Arch Virol. 1996;141(2):367-79. PubMed 8634027.
Backbone
  Vector backbone: pKSm13-
  Backbone manufacturer: Stratagene, similar to pBluescript SK+
  Vector type: cloning vector
Growth in bacteria
  Bacterial resistance: Ampicillin, 100 μg/mL
  Growth temperature: 37°C
  Growth strain: DH5alpha
  Copy number: High Copy
Gene/Insert
  Gene/Insert name: fragment of the human herpesvirus 6B strain Z29 genome (alt name: NC_000898)
  Insert size (bp): 5700
  Cloning method: Unknown
  Sequencing primers: 5′ T7; 3′ T3
Terms and licenses: Academic/Nonprofit Terms; Industry Terms: Not Available to Industry
Depositor comments: restriction enzyme fragment = BamHI J; Range (bases) = 29,141-34,873; Associated Genes = U18, U19
How to cite: pH6Z-106 was a gift from Philip Pellett (Addgene plasmid # 85228 ; http://n2t.net/addgene:85228 ; RRID:Addgene_85228)
